Addgene plasmid #114714: pTK398
Purpose: mAID-mClover-3FLAG tagging at NuMA's C-terminal locus
Depositing lab: Tomomi Kiyomitsu. Depositing organization: Nagoya University. Publication: Dynein-Dynactin-NuMA clusters generate cortical spindle-pulling forces as a multi-arm ensemble. Okumura M, Natsume T, Kanemaki MT, Kiyomitsu T. Elife. 2018 May 31;7. pii: 36559. doi: 10.7554/eLife.36559. PubMed 29848445.
Backbone
  Vector backbone: pUC57
  Selectable markers: Neomycin (select with G418)
Growth in bacteria
  Bacterial resistance: Ampicillin, 100 μg/mL
  Growth temperature: 37°C
  Growth strain: DH5alpha
  Copy number: Unknown
Gene/Insert
  Gene/Insert name: mAID-mClover-3FLAG
Terms and licenses: Academic/Nonprofit Terms; Industry Terms: Not Available to Industry
How to cite: pTK398 was a gift from Tomomi Kiyomitsu (Addgene plasmid # 114714 ; http://n2t.net/addgene:114714 ; RRID:Addgene_114714)
