[The description below was written by a language model from this plasmid's Addgene catalogue record and pLannotate feature annotations shown in this document.]
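Description:
pTK398 is a donor (homology-directed repair template) plasmid built on the pUC57 cloning backbone. It is designed to knock a mAID-mClover-3xFLAG tag into the C-terminal end of the endogenous NuMA locus in mammalian cells. It is propagated in E. coli through the high-copy ColE1/pUC origin and selected with ampicillin via the β-lactamase gene. The remnants of the lac promoter/operator, lacZα, lacI, bom and rop are leftovers of the backbone with no intended function here.

The payload is a promoterless tagging cassette. It consists of the mini-AID degron from Arabidopsis IAA17, followed by the green/yellow fluorescent protein Clover (mClover according to the catalogue entry) and a 3xFLAG epitope, and it ends with an SV40 polyadenylation signal. Downstream lies an independent selection unit in which the SV40 enhancer/early promoter drives NeoR/KanR, terminated by an HSV TK poly(A) fragment, so that integrants can be selected with G418. An f1 ori and a second bla promoter also sit in this region, apparently carried over with the cassette.

The unannotated stretches on either side of the cassette, each a few hundred bases long, presumably hold the NuMA homology arms. The feature table does not identify them, however, and the record does not state the species or the nuclease strategy used for targeting.

After in-frame integration, NuMA would be expressed from its own promoter as a fusion protein. That fusion can be imaged by fluorescence, detected or purified through FLAG, and rapidly degraded on auxin addition in cells expressing the TIR1 F-box protein. The associated work concerns cortical spindle-pulling forces generated by dynein-dynactin-NuMA assemblies.
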