Features (pLannotate 1.2.2; 21 found; start..end, strand, type, name):
     96..200     +  promoter       AmpR promoter: bla
    201..1061    +  CDS            AmpR: β-lactamase; bla; confers resistance to ampicillin, carbenicillin, and related antibiotics
   1232..1820    +  rep_origin     ori: high-copy-number ColE1/pMB1/pBR322/pUC origin of replication
   2003..2095    +  CDS            lacI (fragment): lac repressor; lacI; The lac repressor binds to the lac operator to inhibit transcription in E. coli. This inhibition can be relieved by adding lactose or isopropyl-β-D-thiogalactopyranoside (IPTG).
   2108..2129    +  protein_bind   CAP binding site: CAP binding activates transcription in the presence of cAMP. E. coli catabolite activator protein
   2144..2174    +  promoter       lac promoter: promoter for the E. coli lac operon
   2182..2198    +  protein_bind   lac operator: The lac repressor binds to the lac operator to inhibit transcription in E. coli. This inhibition can be relieved by adding lactose or isopropyl-β-D-thiogalactopyranoside (IPTG). lac repressor encoded by lacI
   2777..2980    +  CDS            mini-AID: minimal degron from the auxin-responsive IAA17 protein of Arabidopsis thaliana (Kubota et al., 2013) acts as an auxin-inducible degron (AID) in the presence of TIR1
   2987..3703    +  CDS            Clover: Clover is a basic (constitutively fluorescent) green/yellow fluorescent protein published in 2012, derived from Aequorea victoria. It is reported to be a rapidly-maturing weak dimer with high acid sensitivity.
   3716..3781    +  CDS            3xFLAG: three tandem FLAG® epitope tags, followed by an enterokinase cleavage site
   3800..3883    +  CDS            large T antigen (fragment): large T antigen from SV40 (simian virus 40)
   3906..4027    +  polyA_signal   SV40 poly(A) signal: SV40 polyadenylation signal
   4061..4489    -  rep_origin     f1 ori (sequence partly withheld): f1 bacteriophage origin of replication; arrow indicates direction of (+) strand synthesis
   4516..4620    +  promoter       AmpR promoter: bla
   4622..4979    +  promoter       SV40 promoter: SV40 enhancer and early promoter
   5014..5808    +  CDS            NeoR/KanR: aminoglycoside phosphotransferase from Tn5; aph(3')-II (or nptII); confers resistance to neomycin, kanamycin, and G418 (Geneticin®)
   5829..5981    +  CDS            ble (fragment): BLE_KLEPN - Experimental evidence at protein level: Swiss-Prot protein existence level 1. Binding protein with a strong affinity to the bleomycin family of antibiotics. Binds to CL990; an antimitotic-antibiotic compound. From Klebsiella pneumoniae.
   6040..6082    +  polyA_signal   HSV TK poly(A) signal (fragment): herpes simplex virus thymidine kinase polyadenylation signal (Cole and Stacy, 1985)
   6607..6764    +  CDS            lacZα (fragment): LacZα fragment of β-galactosidase; lacZ fragment
   6770..6869    -  misc_feature   bom (fragment): basis of mobility region from pBR322
   6971..1       -  CDS            rop (fragment) (across the origin): Rop protein, which maintains plasmids at low copy number; rop
>Addgene plasmid #114714 | pTK398 | addgene full sequence | sequence record 225211 | Addgene NGS Result
GACGAAAGGGCCTCGTGATACGCCTATTTTTATAGGTTAATGTCATGATAATAATGGTTTCTTAGACGTC
AGGTGGCACTTTTCGGGGAAATGTGCGCGGAACCCCTATTTGTTTATTTTTCTAAATACATTCAAATATG
TATCCGCTCATGAGACAATAACCCTGATAAATGCTTCAATAATATTGAAAAAGGAAGAGTATGAGTATTC
AACATTTCCGTGTCGCCCTTATTCCCTTTTTTGCGGCATTTTGCCTTCCTGTTTTTGCTCACCCAGAAAC
GCTGGTGAAAGTAAAAGATGCTGAAGATCAGTTGGGTGCACGAGTGGGTTACATCGAACTGGATCTCAAC
AGCGGTAAGATCCTTGAGAGTTTTCGCCCCGAAGAACGTTTTCCAATGATGAGCACTTTTAAAGTTCTGC
TATGTGGCGCGGTATTATCCCGTATTGACGCCGGGCAAGAGCAACTCGGTCGCCGCATACACTATTCTCA
GAATGACTTGGTTGAGTACTCACCAGTCACAGAAAAGCATCTTACGGATGGCATGACAGTAAGAGAATTA
TGCAGTGCTGCCATAACCATGAGTGATAACACTGCGGCCAACTTACTTCTGACAACGATCGGAGGACCGA
AGGAGCTAACCGCTTTTTTGCACAACATGGGGGATCATGTAACTCGCCTTGATCGTTGGGAACCGGAGCT
GAATGAAGCCATACCAAACGACGAGCGTGACACCACGATGCCTGTAGCAATGGCAACAACGTTGCGCAAA
CTATTAACTGGCGAACTACTTACTCTAGCTTCCCGGCAACAATTAATAGACTGGATGGAGGCGGATAAAG
TTGCAGGACCACTTCTGCGCTCGGCCCTTCCGGCTGGCTGGTTTATTGCTGATAAATCTGGAGCCGGTGA
GCGTGGGTCTCGCGGTATCATTGCAGCACTGGGGCCAGATGGTAAGCCCTCCCGTATCGTAGTTATCTAC
ACGACGGGGAGTCAGGCAACTATGGATGAACGAAATAGACAGATCGCTGAGATAGGTGCCTCACTGATTA
AGCATTGGTAACTGTCAGACCAAGTTTACTCATATATACTTTAGATTGATTTAAAACTTCATTTTTAATT
TAAAAGGATCTAGGTGAAGATCCTTTTTGATAATCTCATGACCAAAATCCCTTAACGTGAGTTTTCGTTC
CACTGAGCGTCAGACCCCGTAGAAAAGATCAAAGGATCTTCTTGAGATCCTTTTTTTCTGCGCGTAATCT
GCTGCTTGCAAACAAAAAAACCACCGCTACCAGCGGTGGTTTGTTTGCCGGATCAAGAGCTACCAACTCT
TTTTCCGAAGGTAACTGGCTTCAGCAGAGCGCAGATACCAAATACTGTTCTTCTAGTGTAGCCGTAGTTA
GGCCACCACTTCAAGAACTCTGTAGCACCGCCTACATACCTCGCTCTGCTAATCCTGTTACCAGTGGCTG
CTGCCAGTGGCGATAAGTCGTGTCTTACCGGGTTGGACTCAAGACGATAGTTACCGGATAAGGCGCAGCG
GTCGGGCTGAACGGGGGGTTCGTGCACACAGCCCAGCTTGGAGCGAACGACCTACACCGAACTGAGATAC
CTACAGCGTGAGCTATGAGAAAGCGCCACGCTTCCCGAAGGGAGAAAGGCGGACAGGTATCCGGTAAGCG
GCAGGGTCGGAACAGGAGAGCGCACGAGGGAGCTTCCAGGGGGAAACGCCTGGTATCTTTATAGTCCTGT
CGGGTTTCGCCACCTCTGACTTGAGCGTCGATTTTTGTGATGCTCGTCAGGGGGGCGGAGCCTATGGAAA
AACGCCAGCAACGCGGCCTTTTTACGGTTCCTGGCCTTTTGCTGGCCTTTTGCTCACATGTTCTTTCCTG
CGTTATCCCCTGATTCTGTGGATAACCGTATTACCGCCTTTGAGTGAGCTGATACCGCTCGCCGCAGCCG
AACGACCGAGCGCAGCGAGTCAGTGAGCGAGGAAGCGGAAGAGCGCCCAATACGCAAACCGCCTCTCCCC
GCGCGTTGGCCGATTCATTAATGCAGCTGGCACGACAGGTTTCCCGACTGGAAAGCGGGCAGTGAGCGCA
ACGCAATTAATGTGAGTTAGCTCACTCATTAGGCACCCCAGGCTTTACACTTTATGCTTCCGGCTCGTAT
GTTGTGTGGAATTGTGAGCGGATAACAATTTCACACAGGAAACAGCTATGACCATGATTACGCCAAGCTC
GGCGCGCCATTGGGATGGAACGAGCCTCAAAGAAGGCCCTGTCCAAGGCTTCCCCCAACACTCGCAGTGG
AACCCGCCGTTCTCCGCGCATTGCCACCACCACAGCCAGCGCCGCCACTGCTGCCGCCATTGGTGCCACC
CCTCGAGCCAAGGGCAAGGTAGAGGCACTGGCAGGATGGGGGAGGGAAACCCGATGAGAGCATGGGCACC
CCCCAGACCGCCCCACCAAGTAGCATCCAAGATGGGGCCACGCCAGGCTGCTGGAGGGTGTGGGGTAAGA
GGTGTCCCTGTCCTGGTAGCTCCTCTCCAAGGAGAGAAGACAGATGGCCCCATTCTCATGGAGAGCACCC
AGAGCTGCTCAGGCACAGCCAGCAACTGATAACCCTGGGGCTCACAAGGGAGGGGAACCAGACAGGGGCG
TGGGAGCAGGAAGAGATCTTCCCAGCCAGTGGGTGCAGGCTAGTATCGCAAGTTCTCATCTGGCCATGTG
ACTGTGTCTCTTTCAGGCAAAGCACGGAGGATCCGGTGCAGGCGCCAAGGAGAAGAGTGCTTGTCCTAAA
GATCCAGCCAAACCTCCGGCCAAGGCACAAGTTGTGGGATGGCCACCGGTGAGATCATACCGGAAGAACG
TGATGGTTTCCTGCCAAAAATCAAGCGGTGGCCCGGAGGCGGCGGCGTTCGTGAAGGTATCAATGGACGG
AGCACCGTACTTGAGGAAAATCGATTTGAGGATGTATAAAGCTAGCATGGTGAGCAAGGGCGAGGAGCTG
TTCACCGGGGTGGTGCCCATCCTGGTCGAGCTGGACGGCGACGTAAACGGCCACAAGTTCAGCGTCCGCG
GCGAGGGCGAGGGCGATGCCACCAACGGCAAGCTGACCCTGAAGTTCATCTGCACCACCGGCAAGCTGCC
CGTGCCCTGGCCCACCCTCGTGACCACCTTCGGCTACGGCGTGGCCTGCTTCAGCCGCTACCCCGACCAC
ATGAAGCAGCACGACTTCTTCAAGTCCGCCATGCCCGAAGGCTACGTCCAGGAGCGCACCATCTCTTTCA
AGGACGACGGTACCTACAAGACCCGCGCCGAGGTGAAGTTCGAGGGCGACACCCTGGTGAACCGCATCGA
GCTGAAGGGCATCGACTTCAAGGAGGACGGCAACATCCTGGGGCACAAGCTGGAGTACAACTTCAACAGC
CACAACGTCTATATCACGGCCGACAAGCAGAAGAACGGCATCAAGGCTAACTTCAAGATCCGCCACAACG
TTGAGGACGGCAGCGTGCAGCTCGCCGACCACTACCAGCAGAACACCCCCATCGGCGACGGCCCCGTGCT
GCTGCCCGACAACCACTACCTGAGCCATCAGTCCAAGCTGAGCAAAGACCCCAACGAGAAGCGCGATCAC
ATGGTCCTGCTGGAGTTCGTGACCGCCGCCGGGATTACACATGGCATGGACGAGCTGTACAAGGGAGGAG
GATCGGACTACAAAGACCATGACGGTGATTATAAAGATCATGACATCGATTACAAGGATGACGATGACAA
GTAAGCGGCCGCGACTCTAGATCATAATCAGCCATACCACATTTGTAGAGGTTTTACTTGCTTTAAAAAA
CCTCCCACACCTCCCCCTGAACCTGAAACATAAAATGAATGCAATTGTTGTTGTTAACTTGTTTATTGCA
GCTTATAATGGTTACAAATAAAGCAATAGCATCACAAATTTCACAAATAAAGCATTTTTTTCACTGCATT
CTAGTTGTGGTTTGTCCAAACTCATCAATGTATCTTAACGCGTAAATTGTAAGCGTTAATATTTTGTTAA
AATTCGCGTTAAATTTTTGTTAAATCAGCTCATTTTTTAACCAATAGGCCGAAATCGGCAAAATCCCTTA
TAAATCAAAAGAATAGACCGAGATAGGGT
[37 nt withheld, positions 4160-4196]
AAAGAACGTGGACTCCAACGTCAAAGG
[49 nt withheld, positions 4224-4272]
T
[91 nt withheld, positions 4274-4364]
G
[124 nt withheld, positions 4366-4489]
CAGGTGGCACTTTTCGGGGAAATGTGCGCGGAACCCCTATTTGTTTATTTTTCTAAATACATTCAAATAT
GTATCCGCTCATGAGACAATAACCCTGATAAATGCTTCAATAATATTGAAAAAGGAAGAGTCCTGAGGCG
GAAAGAACCAGCTGTGGAATGTGTGTCAGTTAGGGTGTGGAAAGTCCCCAGGCTCCCCAGCAGGCAGAAG
TATGCAAAGCATGCATCTCAATTAGTCAGCAACCAGGTGTGGAAAGTCCCCAGGCTCCCCAGCAGGCAGA
AGTATGCAAAGCATGCATCTCAATTAGTCAGCAACCATAGTCCCGCCCCTAACTCCGCCCATCCCGCCCC
TAACTCCGCCCAGTTCCGCCCATTCTCCGCCCCATGGCTGACTAATTTTTTTTATTTATGCAGAGGCCGA
GGCCGCCTCGGCCTCTGAGCTATTCCAGAAGTAGTGAGGAGGCTTTTTTGGAGGCCTAGGCTTTTGCAAA
GATCGATCAAGAGACAGGATGAGGATCGTTTCGCATGATTGAACAAGATGGATTGCACGCAGGTTCTCCG
GCCGCTTGGGTGGAGAGGCTATTCGGCTATGACTGGGCACAACAGACAATCGGCTGCTCTGATGCCGCCG
TGTTCCGGCTGTCAGCGCAGGGGCGCCCGGTTCTTTTTGTCAAGACCGACCTGTCCGGTGCCCTGAATGA
ACTGCAAGACGAGGCAGCGCGGCTATCGTGGCTGGCCACGACGGGCGTTCCTTGCGCAGCTGTGCTCGAC
GTTGTCACTGAAGCGGGAAGGGACTGGCTGCTATTGGGCGAAGTGCCGGGGCAGGATCTCCTGTCATCTC
ACCTTGCTCCTGCCGAGAAAGTATCCATCATGGCTGATGCAATGCGGCGGCTGCATACGCTTGATCCGGC
TACCTGCCCATTCGACCACCAAGCGAAACATCGCATCGAGCGAGCACGTACTCGGATGGAAGCCGGTCTT
GTCGATCAGGATGATCTGGACGAAGAGCATCAGGGGCTCGCGCCAGCCGAACTGTTCGCCAGGCTCAAGG
CGAGCATGCCCGACGGCGAGGATCTCGTCGTGACCCATGGCGATGCCTGCTTGCCGAATATCATGGTGGA
AAATGGCCGCTTTTCTGGATTCATCGACTGTGGCCGGCTGGGTGTGGCGGACCGCTATCAGGACATAGCG
TTGGCTACCCGTGATATTGCTGAAGAGCTTGGCGGCGAATGGGCTGACCGCTTCCTCGTGCTTTACGGTA
TCGCCGCTCCCGATTCGCAGCGCATCGCCTTCTATCGCCTTCTTGACGAGTTCTTCTGAGCGGGACTCTG
GGGTTCGAAATGACCGACCAAGCGACGCCCAACCTGCCATCACGAGATTTCGATTCCACCGCCGCCTTCT
ATGAAAGGTTGGGCTTCGGAATCGTTTTCCGGGACGCCGGCTGGATGATCCTCCAGCGCGGGGATCTCAT
GCTGGAGTTCTTCGCCCACCCTAGGGGGAGGCTAACTGAAACACGGAAGGAGACAATACCGGAAGGAACC
CGCGCTATGACGGCAATAAAAAGACAGAATAAAACGCACGGTGTTGGGTCGTTGGATCCCTGTGTCCCCG
ATGCTGACCTCACCTGGTCCTCCGCCTACTGTCCCTCTCAGTGCCTTCTCTCAGCTCCCAGGCCAACAGT
AGCCAAACCCCTAGAGACAGTGATGCCTGCCCGCACCCTGGCCTGGTCCCTGGTCCTTCACTGGCGCCTT
CTCGGAGCTGGCCCAGGGGGCCTGGAGCATGGACAGTGTGGGCGCTCTCCCTACCTTGCCTCCTTTTTTC
TTAAAGCAAAGTCACTTCTCCATCACAACCAGATTTGAGGCTGGTTTTGATGGCTGGGTCCTTGGGCCTG
GCCAGTCTTCCTCTTAGCCTCTGGATCTAGAAGGGACCATAAGAGGAGTAGGCCCTGGTTCCTGCTGTCC
TGGTGGCTGGGCCCAGCAGGGGCCCTCACTCTTGAAGTCCAGGACTGGGTCTGACCTGGTGGGAGCACCT
GCCAGAGGATGCTCTTTCCCAGGACGGATGGGCCCTATGTCTCAGGAGTGGGGTTGGGGGACAGCCGTTC
CATCCCAATACGCGTCAATTCACTGGCCGTCGTTTTACAACGTCGTGACTGGGAAAACCCTGGCGTTACC
CAACTTAATCGCCTTGCAGCACATCCCCCTTTCGCCAGCTGGCGTAATAGCGAAGAGGCCCGCACCGATC
GCCCTTCCCAACAGTTGCGCAGCCTGAATGGCGAATGGCGCCTGATGCGGTATTTTCTCCTTACGCATCT
GTGCGGTATTTCACACCGCATATGGTGCACTCTCAGTACAATCTGCTCTGATGCCGCATAGTTAAGCCAG
CCCCGACACCCGCCAACACCCGCTGACGCGCCCTGACGGGCTTGTCTGCTCCCGGCATCCGCTTACAGAC
AAGCTGTGACCGTCTCCGGGAGCTGCATGTGTCAGAGGTTTTCACCGTCATCACCGAAACGCGCGA
